>Addgene plasmid #242081 | pNQ117 | addgene full sequence | sequence record 489333 | Addgene NGS Result
GTCTGGCTTCTGATAAAGCGGGCCATGTTAAGGGCGGTTTTTTCCTGTTTGGTCACTGATGCCTCCGTGT
AAGGGGGATTTCTGTTCATGGGGGTAATGATACCGATGAAACGAGAGAGGATGCTCACGATACGGGTTAC
TGATGATGAACATGCCCGGTTACTGGAACGTTGTGAGGGTAAACAACTGGCGGTATGGATGCGGCGGGAC
CAGAGAAAAATCACTCAGGGTCAATGCCAGCGCTTCGTTAATACAGATGTAGGTGTTCCACAGGGTAGCC
AGCAGCATCCTGCGATGCAGATCCGGAACATAATGGTGCAGGGCGCTGACTTCCGCGTTTCCAGACTTTA
CGAAACACGGAAACCGAAGACCATTCATGTTGTTGCTCAGGTCGCAGACGTTTTGCAGCAGCAGTCGCTT
CACGTTCGCTCGCGTATCGGTGATTCATTCTGCTAACCAGTAAGGCAACCCCGCCAGCCTAGCCGGGTCC
TCAACGACAGGAGCACGATCATGCGCACCCGTGGGGCCGCCATGCCGGCGATAATGGCCTGCTTCTCGCC
GAAACGTTTGGTGGCGGGACCAGTGACGAAGGCTTGAGCGAGGGCGTGCAAGATTCCGAATACCGCAAGC
GACAGGCCGATCATCGTCGCGCTCCAGCGAAAGCGGTCCTCGCCGAAAATGACCCAGAGCGCTGCCGGCA
CCTGTCCTACGAGTTGCATGATAAAGAAGACAGTCATAAGTGCGGCGACGATAGTCATGCCCCGCGCCCA
CCGGAAGGAGCTGACTGGGTTGAAGGCTCTCAAGGGCATCGGTCGAGATCCCGGTGCCTAATGAGTGAGC
TAACTTACATTAATTGCGTTGCGCTCACTGCCCGCTTTCCAGTCGGGAAACCTGTCGTGCCAGCTGCATT
AATGAATCGGCCAACGCGCGGGGAGAGGCGGTTTGCGTATTGGGCGCCAGGGTGGTTTTTCTTTTCACCA
GTGAGACGGGCAACAGCTGATTGCCCTTCACCGCCTGGCCCTGAGAGAGTTGCAGCAAGCGGTCCACGCT
GGTTTGCCCCAGCAGGCGAAAATCCTGTTTGATGGTGGTTAACGGCGGGATATAACATGAGCTGTCTTCG
GTATCGTCGTATCCCACTACCGAGATATCCGCACCAACGCGCAGCCCGGACTCGGTAATGGCGCGCATTG
CGCCCAGCGCCATCTGATCGTTGGCAACCAGCATCGCAGTGGGAACGATGCCCTCATTCAGCATTTGCAT
GGTTTGTTGAAAACCGGACATGGCACTCCAGTCGCCTTCCCGTTCCGCTATCGGCTGAATTTGATTGCGA
GTGAGATATTTATGCCAGCCAGCCAGACGCAGACGCGCCGAGACAGAACTTAATGGGCCCGCTAACAGCG
CGATTTGCTGGTGACCCAATGCGACCAGATGCTCCACGCCCAGTCGCGTACCGTCTTCATGGGAGAAAAT
AATACTGTTGATGGGTGTCTGGTCAGAGACATCAAGAAATAACGCCGGAACATTAGTGCAGGCAGCTTCC
ACAGCAATGGCATCCTGGTCATCCAGCGGATAGTTAATGATCAGCCCACTGACGCGTTGCGCGAGAAGAT
TGTGCACCGCCGCTTTACAGGCTTCGACGCCGCTTCGTTCTACCATCGACACCACCACGCTGGCACCCAG
TTGATCGGCGCGAGATTTAATCGCCGCGACAATTTGCGACGGCGCGTGCAGGGCCAGACTGGAGGTGGCA
ACGCCAATCAGCAACGACTGTTTGCCCGCCAGTTGTTGTGCCACGCGGTTGGGAATGTAATTCAGCTCCG
CCATCGCCGCTTCCACTTTTTCCCGCGTTTTCGCAGAAACGTGGCTGGCCTGGTTCACCACGCGGGAAAC
GGTCTGATAAGAGACACCGGCATACTCTGCGACATCGTATAACGTTACTGGTTTCACATTCACCACCCTG
AATTGACTCTCTTCCGGGCGCTATCATGCCATACCGCGAAAGGTTTTGCGCCATTCGATGGTGTCCGGGA
TCTCGACGCTCTCCCTTATGCGACTCCTGCATTAGGAAGCAGCCCAGTAGTAGGTTGAGGCCGTTGAGCA
CCGCCGCCGCAAGGAATGGTGCATGCAAGGAGATGGCGCCCAACAGTCCCCCGGCCACGGGGCCTGCCAC
CATACCCACGCCGAAACAAGCGCTCATGAGCCCGAAGTGGCGAGCCCGATCTTCCCCATCGGTGATGTCG
GCGATATAGGCGCCAGCAACCGCACCTGTGGCGCCGGTGATGCCGGCCACGATGCGTCCGGCGTAGAGGA
TCGAGATCTCGATCCCGCGAAATTAATACGACTCACTATAGGGGAATTGTGAGCGGATAACAATTCCCCT
CTAGAAATAATTTTGTTTAACTTTAAGAAGGAGATATACCATGGGTCATCACCATCATCATCACGGGTCC
CTGCAGGACTCAGAAGTCAATCAAGAAGCTAAGCCAGAGGTCAAGCCAGAAGTCAAGCCTGAGACTCACA
TCAATTTAAAGGTGTCCGATGGATCTTCAGAGATCTTCTTCAAGATCAAAAAGACCACTCCTTTAAGAAG
GCTGATGGAAGCGTTCGCTAAAAGACAGGGTAAGGAAATGGACTCCTTAAGATTCTTGTACGACGGTATT
AGAATTCAAGCTGATCAGGCCCCTGAAGATTTGGACATGGAGGATAACGATATTATTGAGGCTCACCGCG
AACAGATTGGAGGTATGTCTGAAGCTCCTAAAAAGCGCTGGTACGTCGTTCAGGCGTTTTCCGGTTTTGA
AGGCCGCGTAGCAACGTCGCTGCGTGAGCATATCAAATTACACAACATGGAAGATTTGTTTGGTGAAGTC
ATGGTACCAACCGAAGAAGTGGTTGAAATCCGTGGCGGTCAGCGTCGCAAAAGCGAACGTAAATTCTTCC
CTGGCTACGTCCTCGTTCAGATGGTGATGAACGACGCGAGCTGGCACCTGGTGCGCAGCGTACCGCGTGT
GATGGGCTTCATCGGCGGTACTTCCGATCGTCCTGCGCCAATCAGCGATAAAGAAGTCGATGCGATTATG
AACCGCCTGCAGCAGGTTGGTGATAAGCCGCGTCCGAAAACGCTGTTTGAACCGGGTGAAATGGTCCGTG
TTAATGATGGTCCGTTCGCTGACTTCAACGGTGTTGTTGAAGAAGTGGATTACGAGAAATCTCGTCTGAA
AGTGTCTGTTTCTATCGCGGGTCGTGCGACCCCGGTAGAGCTGGACTTCAGCCAGGTTGAAAAAGCCTAA
CTAGAGGATCCGAATTCGAGCTCCGTCGACAAGCTTGCGGCCGCACTCGAGCACCACCACCACCACCACT
GAGATCCGGCTGCTAACAAAGCCCGAAAGGAAGCTGAGTTGGCTGCTGCCACCGCTGAGCAATAACTAGC
ATAACCCCTTGGGGCCTCTAAACGGGTCTTGAGGGGTTTTTTGCTGAAAGGAGGAACTATATCCGGATTG
GCGAATGGG
[124 nt withheld, positions 3510-3633]
C
[91 nt withheld, positions 3635-3725]
A
[49 nt withheld, positions 3727-3775]
CCTTTGACGTTGGAGTCCACGTTCTTT
[37 nt withheld, positions 3803-3839]
ACCCTATCTCGGTCTATTCTTTTGATTTATAAGGGATTTTGCCGATTTCGGCCTATTGGTTAAAAAATGA
GCTGATTTAACAAAAATTTAACGCGAATTTTAACAAAATATTAACGCTTACAATTTAGGTGGCACTTTTC
GGGGAAATGTGCGCGGAACCCCTATTTGTTTATTTTTCTAAATACATTCAAATATGTATCCGCTCATGAG
ACAATAACCCTGATAAATGCTTCAATAATATTGAAAAAGGAAGAGTATGAGTATTCAACATTTCCGTGTC
GCCCTTATTCCCTTTTTTGCGGCATTTTGCCTTCCTGTTTTTGCTCACCCAGAAACGCTGGTGAAAGTAA
AAGATGCTGAAGATCAGTTGGGTGCACGAGTGGGTTACATCGAACTGGATCTCAACAGCGGTAAGATCCT
TGAGAGTTTTCGCCCCGAAGAACGTTTTCCAATGATGAGCACTTTTAAAGTTCTGCTATGTGGCGCGGTA
TTATCCCGTATTGACGCCGGGCAAGAGCAACTCGGTCGCCGCATACACTATTCTCAGAATGACTTGGTTG
AGTACTCACCAGTCACAGAAAAGCATCTTACGGATGGCATGACAGTAAGAGAATTATGCAGTGCTGCCAT
AACCATGAGTGATAACACTGCGGCCAACTTACTTCTGACAACGATCGGAGGACCGAAGGAGCTAACCGCT
TTTTTGCACAACATGGGGGATCATGTAACTCGCCTTGATCGTTGGGAACCGGAGCTGAATGAAGCCATAC
CAAACGACGAGCGTGACACCACGATGCCTGCAGCAATGGCAACAACGTTGCGCAAACTATTAACTGGCGA
ACTACTTACTCTAGCTTCCCGGCAACAATTAATAGACTGGATGGAGGCGGATAAAGTTGCAGGACCACTT
CTGCGCTCGGCCCTTCCGGCTGGCTGGTTTATTGCTGATAAATCTGGAGCCGGTGAGCGTGGTTCTCGCG
GTATCATTGCAGCACTGGGGCCAGATGGTAAGCCCTCCCGTATCGTAGTTATCTACACGACGGGGAGTCA
GGCAACTATGGATGAACGAAATAGACAGATCGCTGAGATAGGTGCCTCACTGATTAAGCATTGGTAACTG
TCAGACCAAGTTTACTCATATATACTTTAGATTGATTTAAAACTTCATTTTTAATTTAAAAGGATCTAGG
TGAAGATCCTTTTTGATAATCTCATGACCAAAATCCCTTAACGTGAGTTTTCGTTCCACTGAGCGTCAGA
CCCCGTAGAAAAGATCAAAGGATCTTCTTGAGATCCTTTTTTTCTGCGCGTAATCTGCTGCTTGCAAACA
AAAAAACCACCGCTACCAGCGGTGGTTTGTTTGCCGGATCAAGAGCTACCAACTCTTTTTCCGAAGGTAA
CTGGCTTCAGCAGAGCGCAGATACCAAATACTGTCCTTCTAGTGTAGCCGTAGTTAGGCCACCACTTCAA
GAACTCTGTAGCACCGCCTACATACCTCGCTCTGCTAATCCTGTTACCAGTGGCTGCTGCCAGTGGCGAT
AAGTCGTGTCTTACCGGGTTGGACTCAAGACGATAGTTACCGGATAAGGCGCAGCGGTCGGGCTGAACGG
GGGGTTCGTGCACACAGCCCAGCTTGGAGCGAACGACCTACACCGAACTGAGATACCTACAGCGTGAGCT
ATGAGAAAGCGCCACGCTTCCCGAAGGGAGAAAGGCGGACAGGTATCCGGTAAGCGGCAGGGTCGGAACA
GGAGAGCGCACGAGGGAGCTTCCAGGGGGAAACGCCTGGTATCTTTATAGTCCTGTCGGGTTTCGCCACC
TCTGACTTGAGCGTCGATTTTTGTGATGCTCGTCAGGGGGGCGGAGCCTATGGAAAAACGCCAGCAACGC
GGCCTTTTTACGGTTCCTGGCCTTTTGCTGGCCTTTTGCTCACATGTTCTTTCCTGCGTTATCCCCTGAT
TCTGTGGATAACCGTATTACCGCCTTTGAGTGAGCTGATACCGCTCGCCGCAGCCGAACGACCGAGCGCA
GCGAGTCAGTGAGCGAGGAAGCGGAAGAGCGCCTGATGCGGTATTTTCTCCTTACGCATCTGTGCGGTAT
TTCACACCGCAATGGTGCACTCTCAGTACAATCTGCTCTGATGCCGCATAGTTAAGCCAGTATACACTCC
GCTATCGCTACGTGACTGGGTCATGGCTGCGCCCCGACACCCGCCAACACCCGCTGACGCGCCCTGACGG
GCTTGTCTGCTCCCGGCATCCGCTTACAGACAAGCTGTGACCGTCTCCGGGAGCTGCATGTGTCAGAGGT
TTTCACCGTCATCACCGAAACGCGCGAGGCAGCTGCGGTAAAGCTCATCAGCGTGGTCGTGAAGCGATTC
ACAGATGTCTGCCTGTTCATCCGCGTCCAGCTCGTTGAGTTTCTCCAGAAGCGTTAAT
Features (pLannotate 1.2.2; 20 found; start..end, strand, type, name):
     73..453     +  CDS            YPB1_ECOLX: Protein predicted: Swiss-Prot protein existence level 4. From Escherichia coli.
    525..816     -  CDS            TcR (fragment): tetracycline efflux protein; tet; confers resistance to tetracycline
    831..852     -  protein_bind   CAP binding site: CAP binding activates transcription in the presence of cAMP. E. coli catabolite activator protein
    865..1947    -  CDS            lacI: lac repressor; lacI; The lac repressor binds to the lac operator to inhibit transcription in E. coli. This inhibition can be relieved by adding lactose or isopropyl-β-D-thiogalactopyranoside (IPTG).
   1948..2025    -  promoter       lacI promoter: lacI
   2033..2312    -  CDS            TcR (fragment): tetracycline efflux protein; tet; confers resistance to tetracycline
   2334..2352    +  promoter       T7 promoter: promoter for bacteriophage T7 RNA polymerase
   2353..2377    +  protein_bind   lac operator: The lac repressor binds to the lac operator to inhibit transcription in E. coli. This inhibition can be relieved by adding lactose or isopropyl-β-D-thiogalactopyranoside (IPTG). lac repressor encoded by lacI
   2392..2414    +  RBS            RBS: efficient ribosome binding site from bacteriophage T7 gene 10 (Olins and Rangwala, 1989)
   2457..2744    +  CDS            SUMO: cleavable ubiquitin-like protein tag; S. cerevisiae SMT3 (truncated and modified); modified to prevent cleavage by eukaryotic SUMO proteases
   2745..3287    +  CDS            nusG: NUSG_ECO57 - Experimental evidence at protein level: Swiss-Prot protein existence level 1. Participates in transcription elongation, termination and antitermination. In the absence of Rho, increases the rate of transcription elongation by the RNA polymerase (RNAP), probably by partially suppressing pausing. In the presence of Rho, modulates most Rho-dependent termination events by interacting with the RNAP to render the complex more susceptible to the termination activity of Rho. May be required to overcome a kinetic limitation of Rho to function at certain terminators. Also involved in riboso
   3342..3359    +  CDS            9xHis (fragment): 9xHis affinity tag
   3369..3418    +  CDS            SET1 (fragment): solubility-enhancement tag derived from T7 phage gene 10B
   3426..3473    +  terminator     T7 terminator: transcription terminator for bacteriophage T7 RNA polymerase
   3510..3938    +  rep_origin     f1 ori (sequence partly withheld): f1 bacteriophage origin of replication; arrow indicates direction of (+) strand synthesis
   3991..4095    +  promoter       AmpR promoter: bla
   4096..4956    +  CDS            AmpR: β-lactamase; bla; confers resistance to ampicillin, carbenicillin, and related antibiotics
   5127..5715    +  rep_origin     ori: high-copy-number ColE1/pMB1/pBR322/pUC origin of replication
   5901..6040    -  misc_feature   bom: basis of mobility region from pBR322
   6142..56      -  CDS            rop (across the origin): Rop protein, which maintains plasmids at low copy number; rop
