[The description below was written by a language model from this plasmid's Addgene catalogue record and pLannotate feature annotations shown in this document.]
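Description:
pNQ117 is a 6,277-bp bacterial expression plasmid built on the pESUMO backbone, a pET-style vector for T7-driven protein production in E. coli. It is maintained through a ColE1/pBR322-type origin accompanied by the bom mobility region and the rop gene, which moderates copy number (the record lists copy number as unknown). Selection is by ampicillin via the β-lactamase gene under its own promoter. An f1 phage origin is also present. Short tetracycline-resistance fragments flanking the lacI region appear to be nonfunctional remnants of the pBR322 ancestry.

The expression cassette consists of a T7 promoter followed immediately by a lac operator and the phage T7 gene 10 ribosome binding site, with a vector-encoded lacI gene supplying repressor so that transcription stays off until IPTG is added in a host providing T7 RNA polymerase. The open reading frame encodes a yeast SMT3-derived SUMO tag fused directly to the 543-bp E. coli nusG coding sequence carrying the F165A substitution, inserted by Gibson assembly. According to the catalogue entry the fusion carries an N-terminal 6xHis-SUMO module; the feature table does not separately annotate the His tag upstream of SUMO, although there is unannotated space between the RBS and the SUMO sequence where it would fit. A His-tag fragment and a short gene 10-related fragment annotated downstream of nusG, before the T7 terminator, are probably vector remnants; the record does not show whether they are translated.

The construct serves to overproduce and affinity-purify mutant NusG, with the SUMO moiety providing a cleavable tag that can be removed by SUMO protease. NusG is a transcription elongation and termination factor, and the plasmid comes from work tracking transcription-translation coupling in real time.
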