Addgene plasmid #242081: pNQ117
Purpose: Expresses NusG-F165A as fusion with 6xHis-SUMO
Depositing lab: Olivier Duss. Depositing organization: European Molecular Biology Laboratory (EMBL), Heidelberg. Publication: Tracking transcription-translation coupling in real time. Qureshi NS, Duss O. Nature. 2025 Jan;637(8045):487-495. doi: 10.1038/s41586-024-08308-w. Epub 2024 Dec 4. PubMed 39633055.
Backbone
  Vector backbone: pESUMO
  Vector type: Bacterial Expression
Growth in bacteria
  Bacterial resistance: Ampicillin, 100 μg/mL
  Growth temperature: 37°C
  Growth strain: DH5alpha
  Copy number: Unknown
Gene/Insert
  Gene/Insert name: NusG
  Species: E. coli
  Insert size (bp): 543
  Mutation: F165A
  Entrez Gene: nusG (a.k.a. b3982, ECK3973)
  Tag / fusion protein: SUMO (N terminal on backbone)
  Cloning method: Gibson Cloning
  Sequencing primers: 5′ taatacgactcactataggg
Terms and licenses: Academic/Nonprofit Terms; Industry Terms: Not Available to Industry
How to cite: pNQ117 was a gift from Olivier Duss (Addgene plasmid # 242081 ; http://n2t.net/addgene:242081 ; RRID:Addgene_242081)
